>Addgene plasmid #197017 | His SUMO TEV E47K SPOP 1-374 | addgene full sequence | sequence record 389538 | Addgene NGS Result
TTGGGCGCCAGGGTGGTTTTTCTTTTCACCAGTGAGACGGGCAACAGCTGATTGCCCTTCACCGCCTGGC
CCTGAGAGAGTTGCAGCAAGCGGTCCACGCTGGTTTGCCCCAGCAGGCGAAAATCCTGTTTGATGGTGGT
TAACGGCGGGATATAACATGAGCTGTCTTCGGTATCGTCGTATCCCACTACCGAGATATCCGCACCAACG
CGCAGCCCGGACTCGGTAATGGCGCGCATTGCGCCCAGCGCCATCTGATCGTTGGCAACCAGCATCGCAG
TGGGAACGATGCCCTCATTCAGCATTTGCATGGTTTGTTGAAAACCGGACATGGCACTCCAGTCGCCTTC
CCGTTCCGCTATCGGCTGAATTTGATTGCGAGTGAGATATTTATGCCAGCCAGCCAGACGCAGACGCGCC
GAGACAGAACTTAATGGGCCCGCTAACAGCGCGATTTGCTGGTGACCCAATGCGACCAGATGCTCCACGC
CCAGTCGCGTACCGTCTTCATGGGAGAAAATAATACTGTTGATGGGTGTCTGGTCAGAGACATCAAGAAA
TAACGCCGGAACATTAGTGCAGGCAGCTTCCACAGCAATGGCATCCTGGTCATCCAGCGGATAGTTAATG
ATCAGCCCACTGACGCGTTGCGCGAGAAGATTGTGCACCGCCGCTTTACAGGCTTCGACGCCGCTTCGTT
CTACCATCGACACCACCACGCTGGCACCCAGTTGATCGGCGCGAGATTTAATCGCCGCGACAATTTGCGA
CGGCGCGTGCAGGGCCAGACTGGAGGTGGCAACGCCAATCAGCAACGACTGTTTGCCCGCCAGTTGTTGT
GCCACGCGGTTGGGAATGTAATTCAGCTCCGCCATCGCCGCTTCCACTTTTTCCCGCGTTTTCGCAGAAA
CGTGGCTGGCCTGGTTCACCACGCGGGAAACGGTCTGATAAGAGACACCGGCATACTCTGCGACATCGTA
TAACGTTACTGGTTTCACATTCACCACCCTGAATTGACTCTCTTCCGGGCGCTATCATGCCATACCGCGA
AAGGTTTTGCGCCATTCGATGGTGTCCGGGATCTCGACGCTCTCCCTTATGCGACTCCTGCATTAGGAAG
CAGCCCAGTAGTAGGTTGAGGCCGTTGAGCACCGCCGCCGCAAGGAATGGTGCATGCAAGGAGATGGCGC
CCAACAGTCCCCCGGCCACGGGGCCTGCCACCATACCCACGCCGAAACAAGCGCTCATGAGCCCGAAGTG
GCGAGCCCGATCTTCCCCATCGGTGATGTCGGCGATATAGGCGCCAGCAACCGCACCTGTGGCGCCGGTG
ATGCCGGCCACGATGCGTCCGGCGTAGAGGATCGAGATCTCGATCCCGCGAAATTAATACGACTCACTAT
AGGGGAATTGTGAGCGGATAACAATTCCCCTCTAGAAATAATTTTGTTTAACTTTAAGAAGGAGATATAC
ATATGGGCAGCAGCCATCATCATCATCATCACGGCAGCGGCCTGGTGCCGCGCGGCAGCGCTAGCATGTC
GGACTCAGAAGTCAATCAAGAAGCTAAGCCAGAGGTCAAGCCAGAAGTCAAGCCTGAGACTCACATCAAT
TTAAAGGTGTCCGATGGATCTTCAGAGATCTTCTTCAAGATCAAAAAGACCACTCCTTTAAGAAGGCTGA
TGGAAGCGTTCGCTAAAAGACAGGGTAAGGAAATGGACTCCTTAAGATTCTTGTACGACGGTATTAGAAT
TCAAGCTGATCAGACCCCTGAAGATTTGGACATGGAGGATAACGATATTATTGAGGCTCACAGAGAACAG
ATTGGTGGTAGTATCACAAGTTTGTACAAAAAAGCAGGCTTCGAAAACCTGTATTTTCAGGGCAGCATGT
CAAGGGTTCCAAGTCCTCCACCTCCGGCAGAAATGTCGAGTGGTCCCGTTGCCGAGAGCTGGTGCTATAC
ACAGATCAAGGTAGTGAAGTTCTCCTACATGTGGACCATCAATAACTTTAGTTTTTGCCGGGAGAAAATG
GGTGAAGTCATAAAAAGTTCAACTTTTTCATCAGGAGCCAATGATAAACTGAAATGGTGTTTGCGAGTAA
ACCCGAAAGGGCTAGATGAAGAAAGCAAAGATTACCTGTCGCTTTACCTGTTGTTGGTCAGCTGTCCAAA
GAGTGAAGTTCGGGCAAAGTTCAAGTTCTCCATCCTGAATGCCAAGGGAGAAGAAACCAAAGCTATGGAG
AGTCAGCGAGCTTATAGGTTCGTGCAAGGCAAAGACTGGGGATTCAAAAAATTCATCCGCAGAGATTTTC
TCTTGGACGAGGCCAATGGGCTTCTCCCTGATGACAAGCTCACCCTCTTCTGTGAGGTGAGTGTAGTACA
AGACTCTGTCAATATTTCTGGGCAGAATACTATGAACATGGTAAAGGTTCCTGAATGCCGGTTGGCAGAT
GAGTTAGGAGGGCTGTGGGAGAACTCTCGATTCACCGACTGCTGCTTGTGTGTGGCTGGTCAAGAATTCC
AGGCTCACAAGGCTATCTTAGCAGCTCGGTCTCCAGTCTTCAGTGCCATGTTTGAACATGAAATGGAGGA
GAGCAAAAAGAATCGGGTTGAGATTAACGACGTGGAGCCTGAGGTGTTTAAGGAGATGATGTGCTTCATC
TACACGGGGAAGGCGCCGAACCTCGACAAGATGGCTGACGACTTGCTGGCAGCTGCCGATAAGTACGCCC
TGGAGCGTCTGAAGGTCATGTGTGAGGACGCCCTCTGCAGTAACCTCTCTGTGGAGAACGCTGCAGAGAT
TCTCATCCTGGCTGACCTCCACAGCGCAGATCAGCTGAAGACGCAGGCAGTTGATTTCATCAACTATCAT
GCTTCGGATGTCTTGGAGACCTCTGGGTGGAAGTCAATGGTGGTGTCACATCCCCACTTAGTGGCAGAAG
CATACCGTTCTCTGGCTTCAGCACAGTGCCCTTTCCTGGGGCCCCCACGCAAACGCCTGAAGCAATCCTA
GGACCCAGCTTTCTTGTACAAAGTGGTGATACTGGATCCATGGGTACCCTCGAGGATCCGGCTGCTAACA
AAGCCCGAAAGGAAGCTGAGTTGGCTGCTGCCACCGCTGAGCAATAACTAGCATAACCCCTTGGGGCCTC
TAAACGGGTCTTGAGGGGTTTTTTGCTGAAAGGAGGAACTATATCCGGATATCCCGCAAGAGGCCCGGCA
GTACCGGCATAACCAAGCCTATGCCTACAGCATCCAGGGTGACGGTGCCGAGGATGACGATGAGCGCATT
GTTAGATTTCATACACGGTGCCTGACTGCGTTAGCAATTTAACTGTGATAAACTACCGCATTAAAGCTTA
TCGATGATAAGCTGTCAAACATGAGAATTCTTGAAGACGAAAGGGCCTCGTGATACGCCTATTTTTATAG
GTTAATGTCATGATAATAATGGTTTCTTAGACGTCAGGTGGCACTTTTCGGGGAAATGTGCGCGGAACCC
CTATTTGTTTATTTTTCTAAATACATTCAAATATGTATCCGCTCATGAGACAATAACCCTGATAAATGCT
TCAATAATATTGAAAAAGGAAGAGTATGAGTATTCAACATTTCCGTGTCGCCCTTATTCCCTTTTTTGCG
GCATTTTGCCTTCCTGTTTTTGCTCACCCAGAAACGCTGGTGAAAGTAAAAGATGCTGAAGATCAGTTGG
GTGCACGAGTGGGTTACATCGAACTGGATCTCAACAGCGGTAAGATCCTTGAGAGTTTTCGCCCCGAAGA
ACGTTTTCCAATGATGAGCACTTTTAAAGTTCTGCTATGTGGCGCGGTATTATCCCGTGTTGACGCCGGG
CAAGAGCAACTCGGTCGCCGCATACACTATTCTCAGAATGACTTGGTTGAGTACTCACCAGTCACAGAAA
AGCATCTTACGGATGGCATGACAGTAAGAGAATTATGCAGTGCTGCCATAACCATGAGTGATAACACTGC
GGCCAACTTACTTCTGACAACGATCGGAGGACCGAAGGAGCTAACCGCTTTTTTGCACAACATGGGGGAT
CATGTAACTCGCCTTGATCGTTGGGAACCGGAGCTGAATGAAGCCATACCAAACGACGAGCGTGACACCA
CGATGCCTGCAGCAATGGCAACAACGTTGCGCAAACTATTAACTGGCGAACTACTTACTCTAGCTTCCCG
GCAACAATTAATAGACTGGATGGAGGCGGATAAAGTTGCAGGACCACTTCTGCGCTCGGCCCTTCCGGCT
GGCTGGTTTATTGCTGATAAATCTGGAGCCGGTGAGCGTGGGTCTCGCGGTATCATTGCAGCACTGGGGC
CAGATGGTAAGCCCTCCCGTATCGTAGTTATCTACACGACGGGGAGTCAGGCAACTATGGATGAACGAAA
TAGACAGATCGCTGAGATAGGTGCCTCACTGATTAAGCATTGGTAACTGTCAGACCAAGTTTACTCATAT
ATACTTTAGATTGATTTAAAACTTCATTTTTAATTTAAAAGGATCTAGGTGAAGATCCTTTTTGATAATC
TCATGACCAAAATCCCTTAACGTGAGTTTTCGTTCCACTGAGCGTCAGACCCCGTAGAAAAGATCAAAGG
ATCTTCTTGAGATCCTTTTTTTCTGCGCGTAATCTGCTGCTTGCAAACAAAAAAACCACCGCTACCAGCG
GTGGTTTGTTTGCCGGATCAAGAGCTACCAACTCTTTTTCCGAAGGTAACTGGCTTCAGCAGAGCGCAGA
TACCAAATACTGTCCTTCTAGTGTAGCCGTAGTTAGGCCACCACTTCAAGAACTCTGTAGCACCGCCTAC
ATACCTCGCTCTGCTAATCCTGTTACCAGTGGCTGCTGCCAGTGGCGATAAGTCGTGTCTTACCGGGTTG
GACTCAAGACGATAGTTACCGGATAAGGCGCAGCGGTCGGGCTGAACGGGGGGTTCGTGCACACAGCCCA
GCTTGGAGCGAACGACCTACACCGAACTGAGATACCTACAGCGTGAGCTATGAGAAAGCGCCACGCTTCC
CGAAGGGAGAAAGGCGGACAGGTATCCGGTAAGCGGCAGGGTCGGAACAGGAGAGCGCACGAGGGAGCTT
CCAGGGGGAAACGCCTGGTATCTTTATAGTCCTGTCGGGTTTCGCCACCTCTGACTTGAGCGTCGATTTT
TGTGATGCTCGTCAGGGGGGCGGAGCCTATGGAAAAACGCCAGCAACGCGGCCTTTTTACGGTTCCTGGC
CTTTTGCTGGCCTTTTGCTCACATGTTCTTTCCTGCGTTATCCCCTGATTCTGTGGATAACCGTATTACC
GCCTTTGAGTGAGCTGATACCGCTCGCCGCAGCCGAACGACCGAGCGCAGCGAGTCAGTGAGCGAGGAAG
CGGAAGAGCGCCTGATGCGGTATTTTCTCCTTACGCATCTGTGCGGTATTTCACACCGCAATGGTGCACT
CTCAGTACAATCTGCTCTGATGCCGCATAGTTAAGCCAGTATACACTCCGCTATCGCTACGTGACTGGGT
CATGGCTGCGCCCCGACACCCGCCAACACCCGCTGACGCGCCCTGACGGGCTTGTCTGCTCCCGGCATCC
GCTTACAGACAAGCTGTGACCGTCTCCGGGAGCTGCATGTGTCAGAGGTTTTCACCGTCATCACCGAAAC
GCGCGAGGCAGCTGCGGTAAAGCTCATCAGCGTGGTCGTGAAGCGATTCACAGATGTCTGCCTGTTCATC
CGCGTCCAGCTCGTTGAGTTTCTCCAGAAGCGTTAATGTCTGGCTTCTGATAAAGCGGGCCATGTTAAGG
GCGGTTTTTTCCTGTTTGGTCACTGATGCCTCCGTGTAAGGGGGATTTCTGTTCATGGGGGTAATGATAC
CGATGAAACGAGAGAGGATGCTCACGATACGGGTTACTGATGATGAACATGCCCGGTTACTGGAACGTTG
TGAGGGTAAACAACTGGCGGTATGGATGCGGCGGGACCAGAGAAAAATCACTCAGGGTCAATGCCAGCGC
TTCGTTAATACAGATGTAGGTGTTCCACAGGGTAGCCAGCAGCATCCTGCGATGCAGATCCGGAACATAA
TGGTGCAGGGCGCTGACTTCCGCGTTTCCAGACTTTACGAAACACGGAAACCGAAGACCATTCATGTTGT
TGCTCAGGTCGCAGACGTTTTGCAGCAGCAGTCGCTTCACGTTCGCTCGCGTATCGGTGATTCATTCTGC
TAACCAGTAAGGCAACCCCGCCAGCCTAGCCGGGTCCTCAACGACAGGAGCACGATCATGCGCACCCGTG
GCCAGGACCCAACGCTGCCCGAGATGCGCCGCGTGCGGCTGCTGGAGATGGCGGACGCGATGGATATGTT
CTGCCAAGGGTTGGTTTGCGCATTCACAGTTCTCCGCAAGAATTGATTGGCTCCAATTCTTGGAGTGGTG
AATCCGTTAGCGAGGTGCCGCCGGCTTCCATTCAGGTCGAGGTGGCCCGGCTCCATGCACCGCGACGCAA
CGCGGGGAGGCAGACAAGGTATAGGGCGGCGCCTACAATCCATGCCAACCCGTTCCATGTGCTCGCCGAG
GCGGCATAAATCGCCGTGACGATCAGCGGTCCAATGATCGAAGTTAGGCTGGTAAGAGCCGCGAGCGATC
CTTGAAGCTGTCCCTGATGGTCGTCATCTACCTGCCTGGACAGCATGGCCTGCAACGCGGGCATCCCGAT
GCCGCCGGAAGCGAGAAGAATCATAATGGGGAAGGCCATCCAGCCTCGCGTCGCGAACGCCAGCAAGACG
TAGCCCAGCGCGTCGGCCGCCATGCCGGCGATAATGGCCTGCTTCTCGCCGAAACGTTTGGTGGCGGGAC
CAGTGACGAAGGCTTGAGCGAGGGCGTGCAAGATTCCGAATACCGCAAGCGACAGGCCGATCATCGTCGC
GCTCCAGCGAAAGCGGTCCTCGCCGAAAATGACCCAGAGCGCTGCCGGCACCTGTCCTACGAGTTGCATG
ATAAAGAAGACAGTCATAAGTGCGGCGACGATAGTCATGCCCCGCGCCCACCGGAAGGAGCTGACTGGGT
TGAAGGCTCTCAAGGGCATCGGTCGAGATCCCGGTGCCTAATGAGTGAGCTAACTTACATTAATTGCGTT
GCGCTCACTGCCCGCTTTCCAGTCGGGAAACTGTCGTGCCAGCTGCATTAATGAATCGGCCAACGCGCGG
GGAGAGGCGGTTTGCGTA
Features (pLannotate 1.2.2; 25 found; start..end, strand, type, name):
    999..1076    -  promoter       lacI promoter: lacI
   1084..1363    -  CDS            TcR (fragment): tetracycline efflux protein; tet; confers resistance to tetracycline
   1385..1403    +  promoter       T7 promoter: promoter for bacteriophage T7 RNA polymerase
   1404..1428    +  protein_bind   lac operator: The lac repressor binds to the lac operator to inhibit transcription in E. coli. This inhibition can be relieved by adding lactose or isopropyl-β-D-thiogalactopyranoside (IPTG). lac repressor encoded by lacI
   1443..1465    +  RBS            RBS: efficient ribosome binding site from bacteriophage T7 gene 10 (Olins and Rangwala, 1989)
   1485..1501    +  CDS            capTEV™ (fragment): composite tag for in vivo biotinylation, TEV protease cleavage, and 6xHis tagging
   1512..1529    +  CDS            thrombin site: thrombin recognition and cleavage site
   1536..1829    +  CDS            SUMO: cleavable ubiquitin-like protein tag; S. cerevisiae SMT3 (truncated)
   1836..1860    +  protein_bind   attB1: mutant version of attB; recombination site for the Gateway® BP reaction BP Clonase™
   1863..1883    +  CDS            TEV site: tobacco etch virus (TEV) protease recognition and cleavage site
   1887..3008    +  CDS            SPOP: SPOP_HUMAN - Experimental evidence at protein level: Swiss-Prot protein existence level 1. Component of a cullin-RING-based BCR (BTB-CUL3-RBX1) E3 ubiquitin-protein ligase complex that mediates the ubiquitination of target proteins, leading most often to their proteasomal degradation. In complex with CUL3, involved in ubiquitination and proteasomal degradation of BRMS1, DAXX, PDX1/IPF1, GLI2 and GLI3. In complex with CUL3, involved in ubiquitination of MACROH2A1 and BMI1; this does not lead to their proteasomal degradation. Inhibits transcriptional activation of PDX1/IPF1 targets, such as insu
   3013..3037    -  protein_bind   attB2: mutant version of attB; recombination site for the Gateway® BP reaction BP Clonase™
   3071..3120    +  CDS            SET1 (fragment): solubility-enhancement tag derived from T7 phage gene 10B
   3128..3175    +  terminator     T7 terminator: transcription terminator for bacteriophage T7 RNA polymerase
   3198..3302    -  CDS            TcR (fragment): tetracycline efflux protein; tet; confers resistance to tetracycline
   3350..3378    -  promoter       tet promoter: E. coli promoter for tetracycline efflux protein gene
   3491..3595    +  promoter       AmpR promoter: bla
   3596..4456    +  CDS            AmpR: β-lactamase; bla; confers resistance to ampicillin, carbenicillin, and related antibiotics
   4627..5215    +  rep_origin     ori: high-copy-number ColE1/pMB1/pBR322/pUC origin of replication
   5401..5540    -  misc_feature   bom: basis of mobility region from pBR322
   5642..5833    -  CDS            rop: Rop protein, which maintains plasmids at low copy number; rop
   5850..6230    +  CDS            YPB1_ECOLX: Protein predicted: Swiss-Prot protein existence level 4. From Escherichia coli.
   6472..7096    -  CDS            TcR (fragment): tetracycline efflux protein; tet; confers resistance to tetracycline
   7111..7132    -  protein_bind   CAP binding site: CAP binding activates transcription in the presence of cAMP. E. coli catabolite activator protein
   7145..998     -  CDS            lacI (across the origin): lac repressor; lacI; The lac repressor binds to the lac operator to inhibit transcription in E. coli. This inhibition can be relieved by adding lactose or isopropyl-β-D-thiogalactopyranoside (IPTG).
