[The description below was written by a language model from this plasmid's Addgene catalogue record and pLannotate feature annotations shown in this document.]
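Description:
His SUMO TEV E47K SPOP 1-374 is a bacterial expression plasmid built on a pEXP backbone by Gateway cloning, intended for producing recombinant SPOP protein in E. coli. The 7.2 kb plasmid replicates from a pBR322-type ColE1 origin accompanied by the bom region and the rop gene, consistent with the catalogue's low-copy designation, and is selected with ampicillin through the β-lactamase gene. Several tetracycline-resistance fragments are annotated, but these appear to be non-functional remnants of the pBR322-derived backbone.

The expression cassette is a T7 promoter followed by a lac operator and the phage T7 gene 10 ribosome binding site, with a T7 terminator downstream. A lacI gene carried on the plasmid supplies repressor, so transcription is IPTG-inducible in hosts that provide T7 RNA polymerase. The open reading frame begins with a His tag (picked up by the annotation as a fragment of a composite tag), followed by a thrombin site, a yeast SMT3-derived SUMO domain, the attB1 recombination scar, a TEV protease site and then the SPOP coding sequence, which ends just before attB2. The His tag allows affinity purification, SUMO typically aids solubility and expression, and TEV cleavage releases SPOP with little extra sequence.

The insert encodes residues 1–374 of SPOP, the substrate adaptor of a cullin-3 RING ubiquitin ligase, carrying the E47K substitution. The catalogue lists the species as mouse, whereas the automated annotation matched the human protein; the record does not resolve this difference. The associated publication concerns higher-order SPOP assembly and its dysregulation by cancer mutants, suggesting use in preparing purified mutant protein for biochemical or structural work.
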