Addgene plasmid #197017: His SUMO TEV E47K SPOP 1-374
Purpose: E. coli expression vector
Depositing lab: Tanja Mittag. Depositing organization: St. Jude Children's Research Hospital. Publication: Higher-order SPOP assembly reveals a basis for cancer mutant dysregulation. Cuneo MJ, O'Flynn BG, Lo YH, Sabri N, Mittag T. Mol Cell. 2023 Mar 2;83(5):731-745.e4. doi: 10.1016/j.molcel.2022.12.033. Epub 2023 Jan 23. PubMed 36693379.
Backbone
  Vector backbone: pEXP
  Vector type: Bacterial Expression
Growth in bacteria
  Bacterial resistance: Ampicillin, 100 μg/mL
  Growth temperature: 37°C
  Growth strain: DH5alpha
  Copy number: Low Copy
Gene/Insert
  Gene/Insert name: SPOP
  Species: M. musculus (mouse)
  Mutation: E47K
  Entrez Gene: Spop (a.k.a. Pcif1, TEF2)
  Tag / fusion protein: 6His-SUMO-TEV (N terminal on insert)
  Cloning method: Gateway Cloning
Terms and licenses: Academic/Nonprofit Terms; Industry Terms: Not Available to Industry
How to cite: His SUMO TEV E47K SPOP 1-374 was a gift from Tanja Mittag (Addgene plasmid # 197017 ; http://n2t.net/addgene:197017 ; RRID:Addgene_197017)
